Addgene plasmid #54396: Xpre-S
Purpose: (Empty Backbone)
Depositing lab: Martin Parniske. Depositing organization: Ludwig-Maximilians-Universitaet Muenchen (LMU). Publication: A modular plasmid assembly kit for multigene expression, gene silencing and silencing rescue in plants. Binder A, Lambert J, Morbitzer R, Popp C, Ott T, Lahaye T, Parniske M. PLoS One. 2014 Feb 13;9(2):e88218. doi: 10.1371/journal.pone.0088218. eCollection 2014. PubMed 24551083.
Backbone
  Vector backbone: pICH50505
  Backbone manufacturer: Icon Genetics
  Vector type: plant expression
Growth in bacteria
  Bacterial resistance: Spectinomycin, 50 μg/mL
  Growth temperature: 37°C
  Growth strain: DH5alpha
  Copy number: High Copy
Gene/Insert
  Gene/Insert name: None
Terms and licenses: Academic/Nonprofit Terms; Industry Terms: Not Available to Industry
Depositor comments: binary expression vector
How to cite: Xpre-S was a gift from Martin Parniske (Addgene plasmid # 54396 ; http://n2t.net/addgene:54396 ; RRID:Addgene_54396)
