[The description below was written by a language model from this plasmid's Addgene catalogue record and pLannotate feature annotations shown in this document.]
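Description:
Xpre-S is an empty binary plant expression vector of about 5.3 kb, built on the pICH50505 backbone and belonging to a modular plasmid assembly kit for multigene expression, gene silencing and silencing rescue in plants. No gene or insert is recorded, and the annotated features are almost entirely backbone functions, consistent with its role as a recipient into which expression units are assembled.

For propagation in E. coli the plasmid carries a high-copy ColE1/pUC-type origin. It also carries the pVS1 replicon (oriV, the RepA replication protein and the StaA stability protein), a broad-host-range system commonly used to maintain binary vectors stably in Agrobacterium. Selection is by spectinomycin, provided by an aadA aminoglycoside adenylyltransferase gene that confers spectinomycin and streptomycin resistance. It lies downstream of a fragment of the class 1 integron Pc promoter, which may drive its expression. The short gentamicin acetyltransferase fragment and the incP oriV fragment appear to be non-functional remnants.

The T-DNA is defined by nopaline-type left and right border repeats, which delimit the segment that Agrobacterium transfers into plant cells. In this empty vector the borders are only about 100 bp apart, and no promoter, terminator, plant selection marker or reporter is annotated between them. That short interval is presumably where assembled cassettes are inserted, although the record does not describe the cloning sites or the assembly chemistry used. Any plant regulatory elements and selectable markers would therefore have to come from the inserted modules. The finished constructs would typically be used for Agrobacterium-mediated plant transformation.
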