Features (pLannotate 1.2.2; 10 found; start..end, strand, type, name):
    184..207     +  promoter       Pc promoter (fragment): intI1 (promoter lies within the coding sequence); class 1 integron promoter
    383..439     +  CDS            GmR (fragment): gentamycin acetyltransferase; aacC1; confers resistance to gentamycin
    450..1237    +  CDS            SmR (fragment): aminoglycoside adenylyltransferase (Murphy, 1985); aadA; confers resistance to spectinomycin and streptomycin
   1482..1542    -  rep_origin     oriV (fragment): incP origin of replication
   1748..1942    -  rep_origin     pVS1 oriV: origin of replication for the Pseudomonas plasmid pVS1 (Heeb et al., 2000)
   2008..3081    -  CDS            pVS1 RepA: replication protein from the Pseudomonas plasmid pVS1 (Heeb et al., 2000)
   3510..4139    -  CDS            pVS1 StaA: stability protein from the Pseudomonas plasmid pVS1 (Heeb et al., 2000)
   4403..4427    +  misc_feature   LB T-DNA repeat: left border repeat from nopaline C58 T-DNA
   4532..4556    +  misc_feature   RB T-DNA repeat: right border repeat from nopaline C58 T-DNA
   4679..5267    -  rep_origin     ori: high-copy-number ColE1/pMB1/pBR322/pUC origin of replication
>Addgene plasmid #54396 | Xpre-S | depositor full sequence | sequence record 84616 | Full Sequence
GAAAACTCACGTTAAGGGATTTTGGTCATGAGATTATCAAAAAGGATCTTCACCTAGATCATCGGAAGAA
CGGCAACTAAGCTGCCGGGTTTGAAACACGGATGATCTCGCGGAGGGTAGCATGTTGATTGTAACGATGA
CAGAGCGTTGCTGCCTGTGATCAATTCGGGCACGAACCCAGTGGACATAAGCCTGTTCGGTTCGTAAGCT
GTAATGCAAGTAGCGTATGCGCTCACGCAACTGGTCCAGAACCTTGACCGAACGCAGCGGTGGTAACGGC
GCAGTGGCGGTTTTCATGGCTTGTTATGACTGTTTTTTTGGGGTACAGTCTATGCCTCGGGCATCCAAGC
AGCAAGCGCGTTACGCCGTGGGTCGATGTTTGATGTTATGGAGCAGCAACGATGTTACGCAGCAGGGCAG
TCGCCCTAAAACAAAGTTAAACATCATGGGGGAAGCGGTGATCGCCGAAGTATCGACTCAACTATCAGAG
GTAGTTGGCGTCATCGAGCGCCATCTCGAACCGACGTTGCTGGCCGTACATTTGTACGGCTCCGCAGTGG
ATGGCGGCCTGAAGCCACACAGTGATATTGATTTGCTGGTTACGGTGACCGTAAGGCTTGATGAAACAAC
GCGGCGAGCTTTGATCAACGACCTTTTGGAAACTTCGGCTTCCCCTGGAGAGAGCGAGATTCTCCGCGCT
GTAGAAGTCACCATTGTTGTGCACGACGACATCATTCCGTGGCGTTATCCAGCTAAGCGCGAACTGCAAT
TTGGAGAATGGCAGCGCAATGACATTCTTGCAGGTATCTTCGAGCCAGCCACGATCGACATTGATCTGGC
TATCTTGCTGACAAAAGCAAGAGAACATAGCGTTGCCTTGGTAGGTCCAGCGGCGGAGGAACTCTTTGAT
CCGGTTCCTGAACAGGATCTATTTGAGGCGCTAAATGAAACCTTAACGCTATGGAACTCGCCGCCCGACT
GGGCTGGCGATGAGCGAAATGTAGTGCTTACGTTGTCCCGCATTTGGTACAGCGCAGTAACCGGCAAAAT
CGCGCCGAAGGATGTCGCTGCCGACTGGGCAATGGAGCGCCTGCCGGCCCAGTATCAGCCCGTCATACTT
GAAGCTAGACAGGCTTATCTTGGACAAGAAGAAGATCGCTTGGCCTCGCGCGCAGATCAGTTGGAAGAAT
TTGTCCACTACGTGAAAGGCGAGATCACCAAGGTAGTCGGCAAATAATGTCTAGCTAGAAATTCGTTCAA
GCCGACGCCGCTTCGCGGCGCGGCTTAACTCAAGCGTTAGATGCACTAAGCACATAATTGCTCACAGCCA
AACTATCAGGTCAAGTCTGCTTTTATTATTTTTAAGCGTGCATAATAAGCCCTACACAAATTGGGAGATA
TATCATGCATGACCAAAATCCCTTAACGTGAGTTTTCGTTCCACTGAGCGTCAGACCCCGTAGAAAAGAT
CAAAGGATCTTCTGCCATTTTTGGGGTGAGGCCGTTCGCGGCCGAGGGGCGCAGCCCCTGGGGGGATGGG
AGCTCGGTGCCTTGATGTGGGCGCCGGCGGTCGAGTGGCGACGGCGCGGCTTGTCCGCGCCCTGGTAGAT
TGCCTGGCCGTAGGCCAGCCATTTTTGAGCGGCCAGCGGCCGCGATAGGCCGACGCGAAGCGGCGGGGCG
TAGGGAGCGCAGCGACCGAAGGGTAGGCGCTTTTTGCAGCTCTTCGGCTGTGCGCTGGCCAGACAGTTAT
GCACAGGCCAGGCGGGTTTTAAGAGTTTTAATAAGTTTTAAAGAGTTTTAGGCGGAAAAATCGCCTTTTT
TCTCTTTTATATCAGTCACTTACATGTGTGACCGGTTCCCAATGTACGGCTTTGGGTTCCCAATGTACGG
GTTCCGGTTCCCAATGTACGGCTTTGGGTTCCCAATGTACGTGCTATCCACAGGAAAGAAGCTTTTTCGA
CCTTTTTCCCCTGCTAGGGCAATTTGCCCTAGCATCTGCTCCGTACATTAGGAACCGGCGGATGCTTCGC
CCTCGATCAGGTTGCGGTAGCGCATGACTAGGATCGGGCCAGCCTGCCCCGCCTCCTCCTTCAAATCGTA
CTCCGGCAGGTCATTTGACCCGATCAGCTTGCGCACGGTGAAACAGAACTTCTTGAACTCTCCGGCGCTG
CCACTGCGTTCGTAGATCGTCTTGAACAACCATCTGGCTTCTGCCTTGCCTGCGGCGCGGCGTGCCAGGC
GGTAGAGAAAACGGCCGATGCCGGGATCGATCAAAAAGTAATCGGGGTGAACCGTCAGCACGTCCGGGTT
CTTGCCTTCTGTGATCTCGCGGTACATCCAATCAGCTAGCTCGATCTCGATGTACTCCGGCCGCCCGGTT
TCGCTCTTTACGATCTTGTAGCGGCTAATCAAGGCTTCACCCTCGGATACCGTCACCAGGCGGCCGTTCT
TGGCCTTCTTCGTACGCTGCATGGCAACGTGCGTGGTGTTTAACCGAATGCAGGTTTCTACCAGGTCGTC
TTTCTGCTTTCCGCCATCGGCTCGCCGGCAGAACTTGAGTACGTCCGCAACGTGTGGACGGAACACGCGG
CCGGGCTTGTCTCCCTTCCCTTCCCGGTATCGGTTCATGGATTCGGTTAGATGGGAAACCGCCATCAGTA
CCAGGTCGTAATCCCACACACTGGCCATGCCGGCCGGCCCTGCGGAAACCTCTACGTGCCCGTCTGGAAG
CTCGTAGCGGATCACCTCGCCAGCTCGTCGGTCACGCTTCGACAGACGGAAAACGGCCACGTCCATGATG
CTGCGACTATCGCGGGTGCCCACGTCATAGAGCATCGGAACGAAAAAATCTGGTTGCTCGTCGCCCTTGG
GCGGCTTCCTAATCGACGACGCACCGGCTGCCGGCGGTTGCCGGGATTCTTTGCGGATTCGATCAGCGGC
CGCTTGCCACGATTCACCGGGGCGTGCTTCTGCCTCGATGCGTTGCCGCTGGGCGGCCTGCGCGGCCTTC
AACTTCTCCACCAGGTCATCACCCAGCGCCGCGCCGATTTGTACCGGGCCGGATGGTTTGCGACCGCTCA
CGCCGATTCCTCGGGCTTGGGGGTTCCAGTGCCATTGCAGGGCCGGCAGACAACCCAGCCGCTTACGCCT
GGCCAACCGCCCGTTCCTCCACACATGGGGCATTCCACGGCGTCGGTGCCTGGTTGTTCTTGATTTTCCA
TGCCGCCTCCTTTAGCCGCTAAAATTCATCTACTCATTTATTCATTTGCTCATTTACTCTGGTAGCTGCG
CGATGTATTCAGATAGCAGCTCGGTAATGGTCTTGCCTTGGCGTACCGCGTACATCTTCAGCTTGGTGTG
ATCCTCCGCCGGCAACTGAAAGTTGACCCGCTTCATGGCTGGCGTGTCTGCCAGGCTGGCCAACGTTGCA
GCCTTGCTGCTGCGTGCGCTCGGACGGCCGGCACTTAGCGTGTTTGTGCTTTTGCTCATTTTCTCTTTAC
CTCATTAACTCAAATGAGTTTTGATTTAATTTCAGCGGCCAGCGCCTGGACCTCGCGGGCAGCGTCGCCC
TCGGGTTCTGATTCAAGAACGGTTGTGCCGGCGGCGGCAGTGCCTGGGTAGCTCACGCGCTGCGTGATAC
GGGACTCAAGAATGGGCAGCTCGTACCCGGCCAGCGCCTCGGCAACCTCACCGCCGATGCGCGTGCCTTT
GATCGCCCGCGACACGACAAAGGCCGCTTGTAGCCTTCCATCCGTGACCTCAATGCGCTGCTTAACCAGC
TCCACCAGGTCGGCGGTGGCCCATATGTCGTAAGGGCTTGGCTGCACCGGAATCAGCACGAAGTCGGCTG
CCTTGATCGCGGACACAGCCAAGTCCGCCGCCTGGGGCGCTCCGTCGATCACTACGAAGTCGCGCCGGCC
GATGGCCTTCACGTCGCGGTCAATCGTCGGGCGGTCGATGCCGACAACGGTTAGCGGTTGATCTTCCCGC
ACGGCCGCCCAATCGCGGGCACTGCCCTGGGGATCGGAATCGACTAACAGAACATCGGCCCCGGCGAGTT
GCAGGGCGCGGGCTAGATGGGTTGCGATGGTCGTCTTGCCTGACCCGCCTTTCTGGTTAAGTACAGCGAT
AACCTTCATGCGTTCCCCTTGCGTATTTGTTTATTTACTCATCGCATCATATACGCAGCGACCGCATGAC
GCAAGCTGTTTTACTCAAATACACATCACCTTTTTAGACGGCGGCGCTCGGTTTCTTCAGCGGCCAAGCT
GGCCGGCCAGGCCGCCAGCTTGGCATCAGACAAACCGGCCAGGATTTCATGCAGCCGCACGGCTGATGGG
CTGCCTGTATCGAGTGGTGATTTTGTGCCGAGCTGCCGGTCGGGGAGCTGTTGGCTGGCTGGTGGCAGGA
TATATTGTGGTGTAAACAAATTGACGCTTAGACAACTTAATAACACATTGCGGACGTTTTTAATGTACTG
GGGTGGATTACGTGAGACGATACGTCTCATCTGGTTTAAACTATCAGTGTTTGACAGGATATATTGGCGG
GTAAACCTAAGAGAAAAGAGCGTTTATTAGAATAATCGGATATTTAAAAGGGCGTGAAAAGGTTTATCCG
TTCGTCCATTTGTATGTGCCAACCACAGGAACCGTAAAAAGGCCGCGTTGCTGGCGTTTTTCCATAGGCT
CCGCCCCCCTGACGAGCATCACAAAAATCGACGCTCAAGTCAGAGGTGGCGAAACCCGACAGGACTATAA
AGATACCAGGCGTTTCCCCCTGGAAGCTCCCTCGTGCGCTCTCCTGTTCCGACCCTGCCGCTTACCGGAT
ACCTGTCCGCCTTTCTCCCTTCGGGAAGCGTGGCGCTTTCTCATAGCTCACGCTGTAGGTATCTCAGTTC
GGTGTAGGTCGTTCGCTCCAAGCTGGGCTGTGTGCACGAACCCCCCGTTCAGCCCGACCGCTGCGCCTTA
TCCGGTAACTATCGTCTTGAGTCCAACCCGGTAAGACACGACTTATCGCCACTGGCAGCAGCCACTGGTA
ACAGGATTAGCAGAGCGAGGTATGTAGGCGGTGCTACAGAGTTCTTGAAGTGGTGGCCTAACTACGGCTA
CACTAGAAGGACAGTATTTGGTATCTGCGCTCTGCTGAAGCCAGTTACCTTCGGAAAAAGAGTTGGTAGC
TCTTGATCCGGCAAACAAACCACCGCTGGTAGCGGTGGTTTTTTTGTTTGCAAGCAGCAGATTACGCGCA
GAAAAAAAGGATCTCAAGAAGATCCTTTGATCTTTTCTACGGGGTCTGACGCTCAGTGGAAC
