>Addgene plasmid #54396 | Xpre-S | addgene partial sequence | sequence record 90183 | LB-F1 5'-gtggtgtaaacaaattgacgc-3'
ACTGGGGTGGATTACGTGAGACGATACGTCTCATCTGGTTTAAACTATCAGTGTTTGACAGGATATATTG
GCGGGTAAACCTAAGAGAAAAGAGCGTTTATTAGAATAATCGGATATTTAAAAGGGCGTGAAAAGGTTTA
TCCGTTCGTCCATTTGTATGTGCCAACCACAGGAACCGTAAAAAGGCCGCGTTGCTGGCGTTTTTCCATA
GGCTCCGCCCCCCTGACGAGCATCACAAAAATCGACGCTCAAGTCAGAGGTGGCGAAACCCGACAGGACT
ATAAAGATACCAGGCGTTTCCCCCTGGAAGCTCCCTCGTGCGCTCTCCTGTTCCGACCCTGCCGCTTACC
GGATACCTGTCCGCCTTTCTCCCTTCGGGAAGCGTGGCGCTTTCTCATAGCTCACGCTGTAGGTATCTCA
GTTCGGTGTAGGTCGTTCGCTCCAAGCTGGGCTGTGTGCACGAACCCCCCGTTCAGCCCGACCGCTGCGC
CTTATCCGGTAACTATCGTCTTGAGTCCAACCCGGTAAGACACGACTTATCGCCACTGGCAGCAGCCACT
GGTAACAGGATTAGCAGAGCGAGGTATGTAGGCGGTGCTACAGAGTTCTTGAAGTGGTGGCCTAACTACG
GCTACACTAGAAGGACAGTATTTGGTATCTGCGCTCTGCTGAAGCCAGTTACCTTCGGAAAAAGAGTTGG
TAGCTCTTGATCCGGCAAACAAACCACCGCTGGTAGCGGTGGTTTTTTTGTTTGCAAGCAGCAGATTACG
CGCAGAAAAAAAGGATCTCAAGA
