>Addgene plasmid #54396 | Xpre-S | addgene partial sequence | sequence record 90184 | RB-F1 5'-ggataaaccttttcacgccc-3'
GAGACGTATCGTCTCACGTAATCCACCCCAGTACATTAAAAACGTCCGCAATGTGTTATTAAGTTGTCTA
AGCGTCAATTTGTTTACACCACAATATATCCTGCCACCAGCCAGCCAACAGCTCCCCGACCGGCAGCTCG
GCACAAAATCACCACTCGATACAGGCAGCCCATCAGCCGTGCGGCTGCATGAAATCCTGGCCGGTTTGTC
TGATGCCAAGCTGGCGGCCTGGCCGGCCAGCTTGGCCGCTGAAGAAACCGAGCGCCGCCGTCTAAAAAGG
TGATGTGTATTTGAGTAAAACAGCTTGCGTCATGCGGTCGCTGCGTATATGATGCGATGAGTAAATAAAC
AAATACGCAAGGGGAACGCATGAAGGTTATCGCTGTACTTAACCAGAAAGGCGGGTCAGGCAAGACGACC
ATCGCAACCCATCTAGCCCGCGCCCTGCAACTCGCCGGGGCCGATGTTCTGTTAGTCGATTCCGATCCCC
AGGGCAGTGCCCGCGATTGGGCGGCCGTGCGGGAAGATCAACCGCTAACCGTTGTCGGCATCGACCGCCC
GACGATTGACCGCGACGTGAAGGCCATCGGCCGGCGCGACTTCGTAGTGATCGACGGAGCGCCCCAGGCG
GCGGACTTGGCTGTGTCCGCGATCAAGGCAGCCGACTTCGTGCTGATTCCGGTGCAGCCAAGCCCTTACG
ACATATGGGCCACCGCCGACCTGGTGGAGCTGGTTAA
